>Addgene plasmid #23158 | Tip alpha (28-192) | addgene partial sequence | sequence record 29115 | 23158 with T7
TCCCCTCTAGAATAATTTTGTTTAACTTTAAGAAGGAGATATACCATGGGCAGCAGCCATCATCATCATC
ATCACAGCAGCGGCCTGGTGCCGCGCGGCAGCCATATGCCAAACACTTCACAAAGGAATTCTTTTTTACA
AGATGTGCCTTATTGGATGTTGCAAAATCGCAGCCAGTATCTCACGCAAGGGGTGGATAGCTCGCACATT
GTAGATGGTAAGGCAACTGAAGAGATAGAGAAAATCGCTACCAAAAGAGCGACAATAAGAGTGGCGCAAA
ATATCGTGCATAAACTTAAAGAAGCTTATCTTTCTAAATCCAACCGCATCAAGCAAAAGATCACTAATGA
AATGTTTATCCAAATGACAAAGCCCATTTTCGACAGCTTGATGAATGTGGATCGTTTAGGGATTTATATC
AATCCTAACAATGAAGAAGTGTTTGCGTTGGTGCGCGCGCGTTCCTTTGATAAGGACGCTTTGAGCGAAG
GGTTGCATAAAATGTCTTTAGACGATCAAGCGGTGAGTATCCTTGTTTCTAAAGTGGAAGAAATCTTTAA
AGATTCTATCAATTACGGAGATGTTAAAGTCCCTATAGCCATGTAACTCGAGCACCACCACCACCACCAC
TGAGANCCGGCTGCTAACAAAGCCCAAAANGGAAGCTGAGTTGGGCTGCTGCCAACCGCCTGAGCAATNC
NAAGCATAAACCCCTTGGGGGCCTCTAAACGGTGTCTTTGAGGGGTTTTTTGCTGAAAGGAGGATCTATA
TCCGGGATTGGCCGAATGGGGACGCGCCCTGTAGCGGCGCATTTAGGCGCGGCCGGGTGGTGGTGGGTTA
CGGCNNCAGGCGNGACCGCCTACCACTTGCCCA
