[The description below was written by a language model from this plasmid's Addgene catalogue record.]
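Description:
Tip alpha (28-192) is a bacterial expression plasmid built on the pET28b(+) backbone (5368 bp without insert) and carrying a 495 bp fragment of the Helicobacter pylori gene for TNF-α-inducing protein (Tipα). The insert encodes a truncated form of the protein in which amino acids 1-27 have been deleted, leaving residues 28-192. It was placed between the NdeI and XhoI sites of the vector, both of which remain intact, so the fragment can be excised or exchanged. Cloning at NdeI puts the coding sequence in frame with the backbone-encoded N-terminal His tag, which allows the recombinant protein to be purified by immobilized metal affinity chromatography.

The plasmid is selected with kanamycin and is recorded as low copy, with DH5alpha listed as the propagation strain. No feature table accompanies the record, so regulatory elements are not individually annotated. However, the T7 promoter and T7 terminator are listed as sequencing primer sites flanking the insert. This fits the standard pET design, in which transcription is driven by T7 RNA polymerase and expression is therefore normally carried out in an E. coli host that supplies that polymerase, rather than in the cloning strain.

The associated publication reports the crystal structure of Tipα and discusses its DNA-binding activity. This indicates that the construct was made to produce the soluble, truncated protein in quantity for structural and biochemical studies.
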