Addgene plasmid #23158: Tip alpha (28-192)
Depositing lab: SeWon Suh. Depositing organization: Seoul National University. Publication: Crystal structure of the TNF-alpha-Inducing protein (Tipalpha) from Helicobacter pylori: Insights into Its DNA-binding activity. Jang JY, Yoon HJ, Yoon JY, Kim HS, Lee SJ, Kim KH, Kim do J, Jang S, Han BG, Lee BI, Suh SW. J Mol Biol. 2009 Sep 11. 392(1):191-7. 10.1016/j.jmb.2009.07.010 PubMed 19596016.
Backbone
  Vector backbone: pET28b(+)
  Backbone size w/o insert (bp): 5368
  Vector type: Bacterial Expression
Growth in bacteria
  Bacterial resistance: Kanamycin, 50 μg/mL
  Growth temperature: 37°C
  Growth strain: DH5alpha
  Copy number: Low Copy
Gene/Insert
  Gene/Insert name: TNF-α-inducing protein (alt name: Tipα)
  Species: Helicobacter pylori
  Insert size (bp): 495
  Mutation: deleted amino acids 1-27
  GenBank ID: NP_223261
  Tag / fusion protein: His (N terminal on backbone)
  Cloning method: Restriction Enzyme; 5′ cloning site NdeI (not destroyed); 3′ cloning site XhoI (not destroyed)
  Sequencing primers: 5′ T7 promoter; 3′ T7 terminator
Terms and licenses: Academic/Nonprofit Terms; Industry Terms: Not Available to Industry
How to cite: Tip alpha (28-192) was a gift from SeWon Suh (Addgene plasmid # 23158 ; http://n2t.net/addgene:23158 ; RRID:Addgene_23158)
